>Addgene plasmid #209220 | pCAG/ATP11C-HA | addgene full sequence | sequence record 412672 | Addgene NGS Result
ATTATTGAAGCATTTATCAGGGTTATTGTCTCATGAGCGGATACATATTTGAATGTATTTAGAAAAATAA
ACAAATAGGGGTTCCGCGCACATTTCCCCGAAAAGTGCCACCTGGGTCGAGCAGTGTGGTTTTCAAGAGG
AAGCAAAAAGCCTCTCCACCCAGGCCTGGAATGTTTCCACCCAATGTCGAGCAGTGTGGTTTTGCAAGAG
GAAGCAAAAAGCCTCTCCACCCAGGCCTGGAATGTTTCCACCCAATGTCGAGCAAACCCCGCCCAGCGTC
TTGTCATTGGCGAATTAATTCGAACACGCAGATGCAGTCGGGGCGGCGCGGTCCCAGGTCCACTTCGCAT
ATTAAGGTGACGCGTGTGGCCTCGAACACCGAGCGACCCTGCAGCCAATATGGGATCGGCCATTGAACAA
GATGGATTGCACGCAGGTTCTCCGGCCGCTTGGGTGGAGAGGCTATTCGGCTATGACTGGGCACAACAGA
CAATCGGCTGCTCTGATGCCGCCGTGTTCCGGCTGTCAGCGCAGGGGCGCCCGGTTCTTTTTGTCAAGAC
CGACCTGTCCGGTGCCCTGAATGAACTGCAGGACGAGGCAGCGCGGCTATCGTGGCTGGCCACGACGGGC
GTTCCTTGCGCAGCTGTGCTCGACGTTGTCACTGAAGCGGGAAGGGACTGGCTGCTATTGGGCGAAGTGC
CGGGGCAGGATCTCCTGTCATCTCACCTTGCTCCTGCCGAGAAAGTATCCATCATGGCTGATGCAATGCG
GCGGCTGCATACGCTTGATCCGGCTACCTGCCCATTCGACCACCAAGCGAAACATCGCATCGAGCGAGCA
CGTACTCGGATGGAAGCCGGTCTTGTCGATCAGGATGATCTGGACGAAGAGCATCAGGGGCTCGCGCCAG
CCGAACTGTTCGCCAGGCTCAAGGCGCGCATGCCCGACGGCGATGATCTCGTCGTGACCCATGGCGATGC
CTGCTTGCCGAATATCATGGTGGAAAATGGCCGCTTTTCTGGATTCATCGACTGTGGCCGGCTGGGTGTG
GCGGACCGCTATCAGGACATAGCGTTGGCTACCCGTGATATTGCTGAAGAGCTTGGCGGCGAATGGGCTG
ACCGCTTCCTCGTGCTTTACGGTATCGCCGCTCCCGATTCGCAGCGCATCGCCTTCTATCGCCTTCTTGA
CGAGTTCTTCTGAGGGGATCGGCAATAAAAAGACAGAATAAAACGCACGGGTGTTGGGTCGTTTGTTCGG
ATCCGTCGACATTGATTATTGACTAGTTATTAATAGTAATCAATTACGGGGTCATTAGTTCATAGCCCAT
ATATGGAGTTCCGCGTTACATAACTTACGGTAAATGGCCCGCCTGGCTGACCGCCCAACGACCCCCGCCC
ATTGACGTCAATAATGACGTATGTTCCCATAGTAACGCCAATAGGGACTTTCCATTGACGTCAATGGGTG
GAGTATTTACGGTAAACTGCCCACTTGGCAGTACATCAAGTGTATCATATGCCAAGTACGCCCCCTATTG
ACGTCAATGACGGTAAATGGCCCGCCTGGCATTATGCCCAGTACATGACCTTATGGGACTTTCCTACTTG
GCAGTACATCTACGTATTAGTCATCGCTATTACCATGGTCGAGGTGAGCCCCACGTTCTGCTTCACTCTC
CCCATCTCCCCCCCCTCCCCACCCCCAATTTTGTATTTATTTATTTTTTAATTATTTTGTGCAGCGATGG
GGGCGGGGGGGGGGGGGGGGGGGGGCGCGGGGGGGGGGGGGGGGGGGGGGGGGGCGGGGGGGGGCGAGGC
GGAGAGGTGCGGCGGCAGCCAATCAGAGCGGCGCGCTCCGAAAGTTTCCTTTTATGGCGAGGCGGCGGCG
GCGGCGGCCCTATAAAAAGCGAAGCGCGCGGCGGGCGGGAGTCGCTGCGCGCTGCCTTCGCCCCGTGCCC
CGCTCCGCCGCCGCCTCGCGCCGCCCGCCCCGGCTCTGACTGACCGCGTTACTCCCACAGGTGAGCGGGC
GGGACGGCCCTTCTCCTCCGGGCTGTAATTAGCGCTTGGTTTAATGACGGCTTGTTTCTTTTCTGTGGCT
GCGTGAAAGCCTTGAGGGGCTCCGGGAGGGCCCTTTGTGCGGGGGGAGCGGCTCGGGGGGTGCGTGCGTG
TGTGTGTGCGTGGGGAGCGCCGCGTGCGGCTCCGCGCTGCCCGGCGGCTGTGAGCGCTGCGGGCGCGGCG
CGGGGCTTTGTGCGCTCCGCAGTGTGCGCGAGGGGAGCGCGGCCGGGGGCGGTGCCCCGCGGTGCGGGGG
GGGCTGCGAGGGGAACAAAGGCTGCGTGCGGGGTGTGTGCGTGGGGGGGTGAGCAGGGGGTGTGGGCGCG
TCGGTCGGGCTGCAACCCCCCCTGCACCCCCCTCCCCGAGTTGCTGAGCACGGCCCGGCTTCGGGTGCGG
GGCTCCGTACGGGGCGTGGCGCGGGGCTCGCCGTGCCGGGCGGGGGGTGGCGGCAGGTGGGGGTGCCGGG
CGGGGCGGGGCCGCCTCGGGCCGGGGAGGGCTCGGGGGAGGGGCGCGGCGGCCCCCGGAGCGCCGGCGGC
TGTCGAGGCGCGGCGAGCCGCAGCCATTGCCTTTTATGGTAATCGTGCGAGAGGGCGCAGGGACTTCCTT
TGTCCCAAATCTGTGCGGAGCCGAAATCTGGGAGGCGCCGCCGCACCCCCTCTAGCGGGCGCGGGGCGAA
GCGGTGCGGCGCCGGCAGGAAGGAAATGGGCGGGGAGGGCCTTCGTGCGTCGCCGCGCCGCCGTCCCCTT
CTCCCTCTCCAGCCTCGGGGCTGTCCGCGGGGGGACGGCTGCCTTCGGGGGGGACGGGGCAGGGCGGGGT
TCGGCTTCTGGCGTGTGACCGGCGGCTCTAGAGCCTCTGCTAACCATGTTCATGCCTTCTTCTTTTTCCT
ACAGCTCCTGGGCAACGTGCTGGTTATTGTGCTGTCTCATCATTTTGGCAAAGAATTTGCTAGCGAGCTC
GCGGCCGCAGATCTCTAGTTAAGCTATCAACAAGTTTGTACAAAAAAGCAGGCTCTTTAAAGGAACCAAT
TCAGTCGACTGGATCCACCATGCAGATGGTCCCATCTCTCCCTCCAGCCTCTGAGTGTGCTGGAGAAGAG
AAACGAGTTGGCACACGCACAGTGTTTGTTGGCAATCATCCAGTTTCGGAAACAGAAGCTTACATTGCAC
AAAGATTTTGTGATAATAGAATAGTCTCATCTAAGTATACACTTTGGAATTTTCTCCCAAAGAATCTGTT
TGAACAGTTTAGAAGAATTGCAAATTTTTATTTTCTCATAATCTTCCTTGTACAGGTCACAGTAGACACA
CCAACTAGCCCAGTTACCAGTGGACTTCCACTTTTCTTTGTTATAACTGTTACAGCCATCAAGCAGGGAT
ATGAGGATTGGCTGAGACACAGAGCTGACAATGAAGTCAACAAAAGCACTGTTTACATTATTGAAAATGC
AAAGCGAGTGAGAAAAGAAAGTGAAAAAATCAAGGTTGGTGATGTAGTAGAAGTACAGGCAGATGAAACC
TTTCCCTGTGATCTTATTCTTCTATCATCTTGCACCACTGATGGAACCTGTTATGTCACTACAGCCAGTC
TTGATGGGGAATCCAATTGCAAGACACATTATGCAGTACGTGATACCATTGCACTGTGTACAGCAGAATC
CATCGATACCCTCCGAGCAGCAATTGAATGTGAACAGCCTCAACCTGACCTCTACAAATTTGTTGGGCGA
ATCAATATCTACAGTAATAGTCTTGAGGCTGTTGCCAGGTCTTTGGGACCTGAAAATCTCTTGCTGAAAG
GAGCTACGCTAAAAAATACCGAGAAGATATATGGAGTTGCTGTTTACACTGGAATGGAAACCAAAATGGC
TTTGAACTACCAAGGGAAATCTCAGAAACGTTCTGCTGTTGAAAAATCTATTAATGCTTTCCTGATTGTA
TATTTATTTATCTTACTGACCAAAGCTGCAGTATGCACTACTCTAAAGTATGTTTGGCAAAGTACCCCAT
ACAATGATGAACCTTGGTATAACCAAAAGACTCAGAAAGAGCGAGAGACCTTGAAGGTTTTAAAAATGTT
CACCGACTTCCTATCATTTATGGTTCTATTCAACTTTATCATTCCTGTCTCCATGTACGTCACAGTAGAA
ATGCAGAAATTCTTGGGCTCCTTCTTCATCTCATGGGATAAGGACTTTTATGATGAAGAAATTAATGAAG
GAGCCCTGGTTAACACATCAGACCTTAATGAAGAACTTGGTCAGGTGGATTATGTATTTACAGATAAGAC
TGGAACACTCACTGAAAACAGCATGGAATTCATTGAATGCTGCATAGATGGCCACAAATATAAAGGTGTA
ACTCAAGAGGTTGATGGATTATCTCAAACTGATGGAACTTTAACATATTTTGACAAAGTAGATAAGAATC
GAGAAGAGCTGTTTCTACGTGCCTTGTGTTTATGTCATACTGTAGAAATCAAAACAAACGATGCTGTTGA
TGGAGCTACAGAATCAGCTGAATTAACCTATATCTCCTCTTCACCAGATGAAATAGCTTTGGTGAAAGGA
GCTAAAAGGTACGGGTTCACATTTTTAGGAAATCGAAATGGATATATGAGAGTAGAGAACCAAAGAAAAG
AAATAGAAGAATATGAACTTCTTCACACCTTAAACTTTGATGCTGTCCGGCGACGTATGAGTGTAATTGT
GAAGACTCAAGAAGGAGACATACTTCTCTTTTGTAAAGGAGCAGACTCGGCAGTTTTTCCCAGAGTGCAA
AATCATGAAATTGAGTTAACTAAAGTCCATGTGGAACGTAATGCAATGGATGGGTATCGGACACTCTGTG
TAGCCTTCAAAGAAATTGCTCCAGATGATTATGAAAGAATTAACAGACAGCTCATAGAGGCAAAAATGGC
CTTACAAGACAGAGAAGAAAAAATGGAAAAAGTTTTCGATGATATTGAGACAAACATGAATTTAATTGGA
GCCACTGCAGTTGAAGACAAGCTACAAGATCAAGCTGCAGAGACCATTGAAGCTCTGCATGCAGCAGGCC
TGAAAGTCTGGGTGCTCACTGGGGACAAGATGGAGACAGCTAAATCCACATGCTATGCCTGCCGCCTTTT
CCAGACCAACACTGAGCTCTTAGAACTAACCACAAAAACCATTGAAGAAAGTGAAAGGAAAGAAGATCGA
TTACATGAATTATTGATAGAATATCGCAAGAAATTGCTGCATGAGTTTCCTAAAAGTACTAGAAGCTTTA
AAAAAGCATGGACAGAACATCAGGAATATGGATTAATCATAGATGGCTCCACATTGTCACTCATACTAAA
TTCTAGTCAAGACTCTAGTTCAAACAATTACAAAAGCATTTTCCTACAAATATGTATGAAGTGTACTGCA
GTGCTCTGCTGTCGGATGGCACCATTACAGAAAGCCCAGATTGTCAGAATGGTGAAGAATTTAAAAGGCA
GCCCAATAACTCTGTCGATAGGTGATGGTGCCAATGATGTTAGTATGATCTTGGAATCCCATGTGGGAAT
AGGTATTAAAGGCAAAGAAGGTCGCCAAGCAGCTAGGAATAGCGATTATTCTGTTCCAAAGTTTAAACAC
TTAAAGAAACTGCTGTTGGCTCATGGACATCTATATTATGTGAGAATAGCACACCTTGTACAGTACTTCT
TCTATAAGAACCTTTGTTTCATTTTGCCACAGTTTTTGTACCAGTTCTTCTGTGGATTCTCACAACAGCC
ACTGTATGATGCTGCTTACCTTACAATGTACAATATCTGCTTCACATCCTTGCCCATCCTGGCCTATAGT
CTACTGGAACAGCACATCAACATTGACACTCTGACCTCAGATCCCCGATTGTATATGAAAATTTCTGGCA
ATGCCATGCTACAGTTGGGCCCCTTCTTATATTGGACATTTCTGGCTGCCTTTGAAGGGACAGTGTTCTT
CTTTGGGACTTACTTTCTTTTTCAGACTGCATCCCTAGAAGAAAATGGAAAGGTATACGGAAACTGGACT
TTTGGAACCATTGTTTTTACAGTCTTAGTATTCACTGTAACCCTGAAGCTTGCCTTGGATACCCGATTCT
GGACGTGGATAAATCACTTTGTGATTTGGGGTTCTTTAGCCTTCTATGTATTTTTCTCATTCTTCTGGGG
AGGAATTATTTGGCCTTTTCTCAAGCAACAGAGAATGTATTTTGTATTTGCCCAAATGCTGTCTTCTGTA
TCCACATGGTTGGCTATAATTCTTCTAATATTTATCAGCCTGTTCCCTGAGATTCTTCTGATAGTATTAA
AGAATGTAAGAAGAAGAAGTGCCAGGAGAAATCTGAGCTGTAGAAGGGCATCTGACTCATTATCCGCCAG
ACCTTCAGTCAGACCTCTTCTTTTACGAACATTCTCAGACGAATCTAATGTACTCTCGAGATATCTAGAC
CCAGCTTTCTTGTACAAAGTGGTTGATCTAGAGGGCCCGCGGTTCGAACTCGAGGTACCGAATTCGTACC
CATACGACGTCCCAGACTACGCTTAATTCACTCCTCAGGTGCAGGCTGCCTATCAGAAGGTGGTGGCTGG
TGTGGCCAATGCCCTGGCTCACAAATACCACTGAGATCGATCTTTTTCCCTCTGCCAAAAATTATGGGGA
CATCATGAAGCCCCTTGAGCATCTGACTTCTGGCTAATAAAGGAAATTTATTTTCATTGCAATAGTGTGT
TGGAATTTTTTGTGTCTCTCACTCGGAAGGACATATGGGAGGGCAAATCATTTAAAACATCAGAATGAGT
ATTTGGTTTAGAGTTTGGCAACATATGCCCATATGCTGGCTGCCATGAACAAAGGTTGGCTATAAAGAGG
TCATCAGTATATGAAACAGCCCCCTGCTGTCCATTCCTTATTCCATAGAAAAGCCTTGACTTGAGGTTAG
ATTTTTTTTATATTTTGTTTTGTGTTATTTTTTTCTTTAACATCCCTAAAATTTTCCTTACATGTTTTAC
TAGCCAGATTTTTCCTCCTCTCCTGACTACTCCCAGTCATAGCTGTCCCTCTTCTCTTATGGAGATCCCT
CGACCTGCAGCCCAAGCTTGGCGTAATCATGGTCATAGCTGTTTCCTGTGTGAAATTGTTATCCGCTCAC
AATTCCACACAACATACGAGCCGGAAGCATAAAGTGTAAAGCCTGGGGTGCCTAATGAGTGAGCTAACTC
ACATTAATTGCGTTGCGCTCACTGCCCGCTTTCCAGTCGGGAAACCTGTCGTGCCAGCGGATCCGCATCT
CAATTAGTCAGCAACCATAGTCCCGCCCCTAACTCCGCCCATCCCGCCCCTAACTCCGCCCAGTTCCGCC
CATTCTCCGCCCCATGGCTGACTAATTTTTTTTATTTATGCAGAGGCCGAGGCCGCCTCGGCCTCTGAGC
TATTCCAGAAGTAGTGAGGAGGCTTTTTTGGAGGCCTAGGCTTTTGCAAAAAGCTAACTTGTTTATTGCA
GCTTATAATGGTTACAAATAAAGCAATAGCATCACAAATTTCACAAATAAAGCATTTTTTTCACTGCATT
CTAGTTGTGGTTTGTCCAAACTCATCAATGTATCTTATCATGTCTGGATCCGCTGCATTAATGAATCGGC
CAACGCGCGGGGAGAGGCGGTTTGCGTATTGGGCGCTCTTCCGCTTCCTCGCTCACTGACTCGCTGCGCT
CGGTCGTTCGGCTGCGGCGAGCGGTATCAGCTCACTCAAAGGCGGTAATACGGTTATCCACAGAATCAGG
GGATAACGCAGGAAAGAACATGTGAGCAAAAGGCCAGCAAAAGGCCAGGAACCGTAAAAAGGCCGCGTTG
CTGGCGTTTTTCCATAGGCTCCGCCCCCCTGACGAGCATCACAAAAATCGACGCTCAAGTCAGAGGTGGC
GAAACCCGACAGGACTATAAAGATACCAGGCGTTTCCCCCTGGAAGCTCCCTCGTGCGCTCTCCTGTTCC
GACCCTGCCGCTTACCGGATACCTGTCCGCCTTTCTCCCTTCGGGAAGCGTGGCGCTTTCTCATAGCTCA
CGCTGTAGGTATCTCAGTTCGGTGTAGGTCGTTCGCTCCAAGCTGGGCTGTGTGCACGAACCCCCCGTTC
AGCCCGACCGCTGCGCCTTATCCGGTAACTATCGTCTTGAGTCCAACCCGGTAAGACACGACTTATCGCC
ACTGGCAGCAGCCACTGGTAACAGGATTAGCAGAGCGAGGTATGTAGGCGGTGCTACAGAGTTCTTGAAG
TGGTGGCCTAACTACGGCTACACTAGAAGAACAGTATTTGGTATCTGCGCTCTGCTGAAGCCAGTTACCT
TCGGAAAAAGAGTTGGTAGCTCTTGATCCGGCAAACAAACCACCGCTGGTAGCGGTGGTTTTTTTGTTTG
CAAGCAGCAGATTACGCGCAGAAAAAAAGGATCTCAAGAAGATCCTTTGATCTTTTCTACGGGGTCTGAC
GCTCAGTGGAACGAAAACTCACGTTAAGGGATTTTGGTCATGAGATTATCAAAAAGGATCTTCACCTAGA
TCCTTTTAAATTAAAAATGAAGTTTTAAATCAATCTAAAGTATATATGAGTAAACTTGGTCTGACAGTTA
CCAATGCTTAATCAGTGAGGCACCTATCTCAGCGATCTGTCTATTTCGTTCATCCATAGTTGCCTGACTC
CCCGTCGTGTAGATAACTACGATACGGGAGGGCTTACCATCTGGCCCCAGTGCTGCAATGATACCGCGAG
ACCCACGCTCACCGGCTCCAGATTTATCAGCAATAAACCAGCCAGCCGGAAGGGCCGAGCGCAGAAGTGG
TCCTGCAACTTTATCCGCCTCCATCCAGTCTATTAATTGTTGCCGGGAAGCTAGAGTAAGTAGTTCGCCA
GTTAATAGTTTGCGCAACGTTGTTGCCATTGCTACAGGCATCGTGGTGTCACGCTCGTCGTTTGGTATGG
CTTCATTCAGCTCCGGTTCCCAACGATCAAGGCGAGTTACATGATCCCCCATGTTGTGCAAAAAAGCGGT
TAGCTCCTTCGGTCCTCCGATCGTTGTCAGAAGTAAGTTGGCCGCAGTGTTATCACTCATGGTTATGGCA
GCACTGCATAATTCTCTTACTGTCATGCCATCCGTAAGATGCTTTTCTGTGACTGGTGAGTACTCAACCA
AGTCATTCTGAGAATAGTGTATGCGGCGACCGAGTTGCTCTTGCCCGGCGTCAATACGGGATAATACCGC
GCCACATAGCAGAACTTTAAAAGTGCTCATCATTGGAAAACGTTCTTCGGGGCGAAAACTCTCAAGGATC
TTACCGCTGTTGAGATCCAGTTCGATGTAACCCACTCGTGCACCCAACTGATCTTCAGCATCTTTTACTT
TCACCAGCGTTTCTGGGTGAGCAAAAACAGGAAGGCAAAATGCCGCAAAAAAGGGAATAAGGGCGACACG
GAAATGTTGAATACTCATACTCTTCCTTTTTCAAT
Features (pLannotate 1.2.2; 23 found; start..end, strand, type, name):
    263..395     +  promoter       HSV TK promoter (fragment): herpes simplex virus thymidine kinase promoter
    400..1203    +  CDS            NeoR/KanR: aminoglycoside phosphotransferase from Tn5; aph(3')-II (or nptII); confers resistance to neomycin, kanamycin, and G418 (Geneticin®)
   1210..1258    +  polyA_signal   HSV TK poly(A) signal: herpes simplex virus thymidine kinase polyadenylation signal (Cole and Stacy, 1985)
   1268..1647    +  enhancer       CMV enhancer: human cytomegalovirus immediate early enhancer
   1649..1927    +  promoter       chicken β-actin promoter: No description available
   1928..2944    +  intron         chimeric intron: chimera between introns from chicken β-actin and rabbit β-globin
   2948..3046    +  CDS            HBB (fragment): HBB_COLGU - Experimental evidence at transcript level: Swiss-Prot protein existence level 2. Involved in oxygen transport from the lung to the various peripheral tissues. From Colobus guereza (Mantled guereza) (Eastern black-and-white colobus monkey).
   3040..3064    +  protein_bind   attB1: mutant version of attB; recombination site for the Gateway® BP reaction BP Clonase™
   3100..6495    +  CDS            ATP11C: AT11C_HUMAN - Also known as ATPIG, ATPIQ. Experimental evidence at protein level: Swiss-Prot protein existence level 1. Catalytic component of a P4-ATPase flippase complex which catalyzes the hydrolysis of ATP coupled to the transport of aminophospholipids, phosphatidylserines (PS) and phosphatidylethanolamines (PE), from the outer to the inner leaflet of the plasma membrane (PubMed:25315773, PubMed:32493773, PubMed:24904167, PubMed:26567335). Major PS-flippase in immune cell subsets. In erythrocyte plasma membrane, it is required to maintain PS in the inner leaflet preventing its exposure on
   6509..6533    -  protein_bind   attB2: mutant version of attB; recombination site for the Gateway® BP reaction BP Clonase™
   6607..6681    +  CDS            HBB (fragment): HBB_PONPY - Experimental evidence at transcript level: Swiss-Prot protein existence level 2. Involved in oxygen transport from the lung to the various peripheral tissues. From Pongo pygmaeus (Bornean orangutan).
   6756..6811    +  polyA_signal   β-globin poly(A) signal: rabbit β-globin polyadenylation signal (Gil and Proudfoot, 1987)
   7196..7212    -  protein_bind   lac operator: The lac repressor binds to the lac operator to inhibit transcription in E. coli. This inhibition can be relieved by adding lactose or isopropyl-β-D-thiogalactopyranoside (IPTG). lac repressor encoded by lacI
   7220..7250    -  promoter       lac promoter: promoter for the E. coli lac operon
   7265..7286    -  protein_bind   CAP binding site: CAP binding activates transcription in the presence of cAMP. E. coli catabolite activator protein
   7299..7338    -  CDS            lacI (fragment): lac repressor; lacI; The lac repressor binds to the lac operator to inhibit transcription in E. coli. This inhibition can be relieved by adding lactose or isopropyl-β-D-thiogalactopyranoside (IPTG).
   7345..7367    +  promoter       SV40 promoter (fragment): SV40 enhancer and early promoter
   7391..7526    +  rep_origin     SV40 ori: SV40 origin of replication
   7546..7680    +  polyA_signal   SV40 poly(A) signal: SV40 polyadenylation signal
   7682..7736    -  CDS            lacI (fragment): lac repressor; lacI; The lac repressor binds to the lac operator to inhibit transcription in E. coli. This inhibition can be relieved by adding lactose or isopropyl-β-D-thiogalactopyranoside (IPTG).
   7919..8507    -  rep_origin     ori: high-copy-number ColE1/pMB1/pBR322/pUC origin of replication
   8678..9538    -  CDS            AmpR: β-lactamase; bla; confers resistance to ampicillin, carbenicillin, and related antibiotics
   9539..88      -  promoter       AmpR promoter (across the origin): bla
