[The description below was written by a language model from this plasmid's Addgene catalogue record and pLannotate feature annotations shown in this document.]
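Description:
pCAG/ATP11C-HA is a mammalian expression plasmid of about 9.6 kb built on the pCAG backbone, carrying human ATP11C with a C-terminal HA epitope tag. It is maintained in E. coli through a high-copy ColE1/pUC-type origin and selected with ampicillin via the β-lactamase gene and its native promoter. The backbone also carries a neomycin/G418 resistance cassette (Tn5 aminoglycoside phosphotransferase) placed between a fragment of the HSV thymidine kinase promoter and the HSV TK polyadenylation signal, which could in principle allow selection of stably transfected mammalian cells. An SV40 origin is present as well, permitting episomal replication in cells that express large T antigen. Leftover lac promoter/operator and lacI fragments are backbone remnants.

Expression is driven by the composite CAG promoter: the CMV immediate-early enhancer, the chicken β-actin promoter and a chimeric chicken β-actin/rabbit β-globin intron, giving strong constitutive transcription in a wide range of mammalian cell types. The transcript is terminated by the rabbit β-globin polyadenylation signal, and the short "HBB" fragments annotated on either side of the insert most likely reflect β-globin sequence belonging to this cassette. The ATP11C coding sequence sits between attB1 and attB2 sites, consistent with its insertion by Gateway recombination. The HA tag is listed in the catalogue entry but is not separately annotated in the feature table. ATP11C is the catalytic subunit of a P4-ATPase flippase that moves phosphatidylserine and phosphatidylethanolamine from the outer to the inner leaflet of the plasma membrane. The depositor notes that a companion plasmid must be co-transfected for the encoded protein to localise correctly; the record does not say what that plasmid encodes. The construct suits expression, detection and localisation studies of HA-tagged ATP11C in cultured cells.
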