Addgene plasmid #209220: pCAG/ATP11C-HA
Purpose: Mammalian expression of ATP11C
Depositing lab: Hye-Won Shin. Depositing organization: Kyoto University, Graduate School of Pharmaceutical Sciences. Publication: ATP9B, a P4-ATPase (a putative aminophospholipid translocase), localizes to the trans-Golgi network in a CDC50 protein-independent manner. Takatsu H, Baba K, Shima T, Umino H, Kato U, Umeda M, Nakayama K, Shin HW. J Biol Chem. 2011 Nov 4;286(44):38159-38167. doi: 10.1074/jbc.M111.281006. Epub 2011 Sep 13. PubMed 21914794.
Backbone
  Vector backbone: pCAG
  Vector type: Mammalian Expression
Growth in bacteria
  Bacterial resistance: Ampicillin, 100 μg/mL
  Growth temperature: 37°C
  Growth strain: DH5alpha
  Copy number: High Copy
Gene/Insert
  Gene/Insert name: ATP11C
  Species: H. sapiens (human)
  Entrez Gene: ATP11C (a.k.a. ATPIG, ATPIQ, HACXL)
  Tag / fusion protein: HA (C terminal on insert)
  Cloning method: Gateway Cloning
Terms and licenses: Academic/Nonprofit Terms; Industry Terms: Not Available to Industry
Depositor comments: The plasmid requires co-transfection with Addgene Plasmid 209223 to ensure the cellular localization of the encoded protein (Takatsu et al., 2011, JBC).
How to cite: pCAG/ATP11C-HA was a gift from Hye-Won Shin (Addgene plasmid # 209220 ; http://n2t.net/addgene:209220 ; RRID:Addgene_209220)
